Addgene plasmid #185919: pCMV-T7-ABE8.20m-nSpCas9-NG-P2A-EGFP (KAC1164)
Purpose: pCMV and pT7 plasmid encoding human codon optimized ABE8.20m A-to-G base editor with nickase SpCas9-NG(D10A/L1111R/D1135V/G1218R/E1219F/A1322R/R1335V/T1337R) and P2A-EGFP
Depositing lab: Benjamin Kleinstiver. Depositing organization: Massachusetts General Hospital.
Backbone
  Vector backbone: pCMV_ABEmax_P2A_GFP
  Backbone manufacturer: Addgene Plasmid #112101
  Vector type: Mammalian Expression ; in vitro transcription; T7 promoter
Growth in bacteria
  Bacterial resistance: Ampicillin, 100 μg/mL
  Growth temperature: 37°C
  Growth strain: DH5alpha
  Copy number: High Copy
Gene/Insert
  Gene/Insert name: human codon optimized ABE8.20m-nSpCas9-NG-P2A-EGFP (alt name: KAC1164)
  Species: Synthetic
  Mutation: nSpCas9-NG=D10A/L1111R/D1135V/G1218R/E1219F/A1322R/R1335V/T1337R
  Promoter: CMV and T7
  Tag / fusion protein: BPNLS (N terminal on insert); BPNLS-3xFLAG-P2A-EGFP (C terminal on insert)
  Cloning method: Gibson Cloning
  Sequencing primers: 5′ oBK6928-CCAAGTCTCCACCCCATTGACG; 3′ oBK219-GGGAGTGGCACCTTCCAGGGTC
Terms and licenses: Academic/Nonprofit Terms; Industry Terms: Not Available to Industry
How to cite: pCMV-T7-ABE8.20m-nSpCas9-NG-P2A-EGFP (KAC1164) was a gift from Benjamin Kleinstiver (Addgene plasmid # 185919 ; http://n2t.net/addgene:185919 ; RRID:Addgene_185919)
