[The description below was written by a language model from this plasmid's Addgene catalogue record and pLannotate feature annotations shown in this document.]
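Description:
pCMV-T7-ABE8.20m-nSpCas9-NG-P2A-EGFP (KAC1164) is a 9,033 nt mammalian expression plasmid built on the pCMV_ABEmax_P2A_GFP backbone, which also serves as a template for in vitro transcription. It is propagated in E. coli as a high-copy plasmid through a ColE1/pUC-type origin and selected with ampicillin via the β-lactamase gene. The remaining bacterial elements in the annotation (lac promoter/operator, CAP site, short lacI, SV40 promoter, MCS and bom fragments) are backbone remnants with no stated role in the construct.

The payload is a single human codon-optimized open reading frame encoding the ABE8.20m adenine (A-to-G) base editor. The CMV enhancer and promoter drive expression in mammalian cells, and a T7 promoter placed just downstream allows mRNA to be synthesized in vitro from the same coding region. The annotated tadA segment corresponds to the deaminase domain, derived from the E. coli tRNA adenosine deaminase. It is fused upstream of an SpCas9 nickase, which the annotation tool splits into N- and C-terminal parts. The D10A mutation restricts Cas9 to nicking one strand, while L1111R, D1135V, G1218R, E1219F, A1322R, R1335V and T1337R define the SpCas9-NG variant, which is generally known for recognizing relaxed NG PAMs. Bipartite nuclear localization signals flank the editor, and the C-terminus carries a 3xFLAG tag followed by P2A-EGFP. The P2A peptide causes EGFP to be released as a separate protein, so fluorescence marks editor-expressing cells. A bGH polyadenylation signal terminates the transcript. No guide RNA cassette is annotated, so a guide would need to be supplied separately. The plasmid is suited to A-to-G base editing at NG PAM sites in mammalian cells.
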