Features (pLannotate 1.2.2; 18 found; start..end, strand, type, name):
    132..335     +  promoter       CMV promoter: human cytomegalovirus (CMV) immediate early promoter
    377..395     +  promoter       T7 promoter: promoter for bacteriophage T7 RNA polymerase
    466..960     +  CDS            tadA: TADA_ECOLI - Also known as yfhC. Experimental evidence at protein level: Swiss-Prot protein existence level 1. Catalyzes the deamination of adenosine to inosine at the wobble position 34 of tRNA(Arg2). Essential for cell viability. From Escherichia coli (strain K12).
   1060..2661    +  CDS            dCas9(N): N-terminal portion of catalytically inactive Streptococcus pyogenes dCas9 carrying the D10A mutation (Zetsche et al., 2015)
   2662..5156    +  CDS            Cas9(C) (fragment): C-terminal portion of Streptococcus pyogenes Cas9 (Zetsche et al., 2015)
   5290..6006    +  CDS            EGFP: EGFP is a basic (constitutively fluorescent) green fluorescent protein published in 1996, derived from Aequorea victoria. It is reported to be a rapidly-maturing weak dimer with moderate acid sensitivity.
   6094..6318    +  polyA_signal   bGH poly(A) signal: bovine growth hormone polyadenylation signal
   6322..6343    +  promoter       SV40 promoter (fragment): SV40 enhancer and early promoter
   6348..6364    +  misc_feature   MCS (fragment): pBluescript multiple cloning site
   6413..6429    -  protein_bind   lac operator: The lac repressor binds to the lac operator to inhibit transcription in E. coli. This inhibition can be relieved by adding lactose or isopropyl-β-D-thiogalactopyranoside (IPTG). lac repressor encoded by lacI
   6437..6467    -  promoter       lac promoter: promoter for the E. coli lac operon
   6482..6503    -  protein_bind   CAP binding site: CAP binding activates transcription in the presence of cAMP. E. coli catabolite activator protein
   6516..6608    -  CDS            lacI (fragment): lac repressor; lacI; The lac repressor binds to the lac operator to inhibit transcription in E. coli. This inhibition can be relieved by adding lactose or isopropyl-β-D-thiogalactopyranoside (IPTG).
   6791..7379    -  rep_origin     ori: high-copy-number ColE1/pMB1/pBR322/pUC origin of replication
   7550..8410    -  CDS            AmpR: β-lactamase; bla; confers resistance to ampicillin, carbenicillin, and related antibiotics
   8411..8515    -  promoter       AmpR promoter: bla
   8586..8630    -  misc_feature   bom (fragment): basis of mobility region from pBR322
   8785..131     +  enhancer       CMV enhancer (across the origin): human cytomegalovirus immediate early enhancer
>Addgene plasmid #185919 | pCMV-T7-ABE8.20m-nSpCas9-NG-P2A-EGFP (KAC1164) | addgene full sequence | sequence record 367356 | Addgene NGS Result
ATATGCCAAGTACGCCCCCTATTGACGTCAATGACGGTAAATGGCCCGCCTGGCATTATGCCCAGTACAT
GACCTTATGGGACTTTCCTACTTGGCAGTACATCTACGTATTAGTCATCGCTATTACCATGGTGATGCGG
TTTTGGCAGTACATCAATGGGCGTGGATAGCGGTTTGACTCACGGGGATTTCCAAGTCTCCACCCCATTG
ACGTCAATGGGAGTTTGTTTTGGCACCAAAATCAACGGGACTTTCCAAAATGTCGTAACAACTCCGCCCC
ATTGACGCAAATGGGCGGTAGGCGTGTACGGTGGGAGGTCTATATAAGCAGAGCTGGTTTAGTGAACCGT
CAGATCCGCTAGAGATCCGCGGCCGCTAATACGACTCACTATAGGGAGAGCCGCCACCATGAAACGGACA
GCCGACGGAAGCGAGTTCGAGTCACCAAAGAAGAAGCGGAAAGTCTCTGAGGTGGAGTTTTCCCACGAGT
ACTGGATGAGACATGCCCTGACCCTGGCCAAGAGGGCACGCGATGAGAGGGAGGTGCCTGTGGGAGCCGT
GCTGGTGCTGAACAATAGAGTGATCGGCGAGGGCTGGAACAGAGCCATCGGCCTGCACGACCCAACAGCC
CATGCCGAAATTATGGCCCTGAGACAGGGCGGCCTGGTCATGCAGAACTACAGACTGTACGACGCCACCC
TGTACAGCACATTCGAGCCTTGCGTGATGTGCGCCGGCGCCATGATCCACTCTAGGATCGGCCGCGTGGT
GTTTGGCGTGAGGAACGCAAAAACCGGCGCCGCAGGCTCCCTGATGGACGTGCTGCACCACCCCGGCATG
AATCACCGCGTCGAAATTACCGAGGGAATCCTGGCAGATGAATGTGCCGCCCTGCTGTGCAGATTCTTTC
GGATGCCTAGAAGAGTGTTCAATGCTCAGAAGAAGGCCCAGAGCTCCACCGACTCCGGAGGATCTAGCGG
AGGCTCCTCTGGCTCTGAGACACCTGGCACAAGCGAGAGCGCAACACCTGAAAGCAGCGGGGGCAGCAGC
GGGGGGTCAGACAAGAAGTACAGCATCGGCCTGGCCATCGGCACCAACTCTGTGGGCTGGGCCGTGATCA
CCGACGAGTACAAGGTGCCCAGCAAGAAATTCAAGGTGCTGGGCAACACCGACCGGCACAGCATCAAGAA
GAACCTGATCGGAGCCCTGCTGTTCGACAGCGGCGAAACAGCCGAGGCCACCCGGCTGAAGAGAACCGCC
AGAAGAAGATACACCAGACGGAAGAACCGGATCTGCTATCTGCAAGAGATCTTCAGCAACGAGATGGCCA
AGGTGGACGACAGCTTCTTCCACAGACTGGAAGAGTCCTTCCTGGTGGAAGAGGATAAGAAGCACGAGCG
GCACCCCATCTTCGGCAACATCGTGGACGAGGTGGCCTACCACGAGAAGTACCCCACCATCTACCACCTG
AGAAAGAAACTGGTGGACAGCACCGACAAGGCCGACCTGCGGCTGATCTATCTGGCCCTGGCCCACATGA
TCAAGTTCCGGGGCCACTTCCTGATCGAGGGCGACCTGAACCCCGACAACAGCGACGTGGACAAGCTGTT
CATCCAGCTGGTGCAGACCTACAACCAGCTGTTCGAGGAAAACCCCATCAACGCCAGCGGCGTGGACGCC
AAGGCCATCCTGTCTGCCAGACTGAGCAAGAGCAGACGGCTGGAAAATCTGATCGCCCAGCTGCCCGGCG
AGAAGAAGAATGGCCTGTTCGGAAACCTGATTGCCCTGAGCCTGGGCCTGACCCCCAACTTCAAGAGCAA
CTTCGACCTGGCCGAGGATGCCAAACTGCAGCTGAGCAAGGACACCTACGACGACGACCTGGACAACCTG
CTGGCCCAGATCGGCGACCAGTACGCCGACCTGTTTCTGGCCGCCAAGAACCTGTCCGACGCCATCCTGC
TGAGCGACATCCTGAGAGTGAACACCGAGATCACCAAGGCCCCCCTGAGCGCCTCTATGATCAAGAGATA
CGACGAGCACCACCAGGACCTGACCCTGCTGAAAGCTCTCGTGCGGCAGCAGCTGCCTGAGAAGTACAAA
GAGATTTTCTTCGACCAGAGCAAGAACGGCTACGCCGGCTACATTGACGGCGGAGCCAGCCAGGAAGAGT
TCTACAAGTTCATCAAGCCCATCCTGGAAAAGATGGACGGCACCGAGGAACTGCTCGTGAAGCTGAACAG
AGAGGACCTGCTGCGGAAGCAGCGGACCTTCGACAACGGCAGCATCCCCCACCAGATCCACCTGGGAGAG
CTGCACGCCATTCTGCGGCGGCAGGAAGATTTTTACCCATTCCTGAAGGACAACCGGGAAAAGATCGAGA
AGATCCTGACCTTCCGCATCCCCTACTACGTGGGCCCTCTGGCCAGGGGAAACAGCAGATTCGCCTGGAT
GACCAGAAAGAGCGAGGAAACCATCACCCCCTGGAACTTCGAGGAAGTGGTGGACAAGGGCGCTTCCGCC
CAGAGCTTCATCGAGCGGATGACCAACTTCGATAAGAACCTGCCCAACGAGAAGGTGCTGCCCAAGCACA
GCCTGCTGTACGAGTACTTCACCGTGTATAACGAGCTGACCAAAGTGAAATACGTGACCGAGGGAATGAG
AAAGCCCGCCTTCCTGAGCGGCGAGCAGAAAAAGGCCATCGTGGACCTGCTGTTCAAGACCAACCGGAAA
GTGACCGTGAAGCAGCTGAAAGAGGACTACTTCAAGAAAATCGAGTGCTTCGACTCCGTGGAAATCTCCG
GCGTGGAAGATCGGTTCAACGCCTCCCTGGGCACATACCACGATCTGCTGAAAATTATCAAGGACAAGGA
CTTCCTGGACAATGAGGAAAACGAGGACATTCTGGAAGATATCGTGCTGACCCTGACACTGTTTGAGGAC
AGAGAGATGATCGAGGAACGGCTGAAAACCTATGCCCACCTGTTCGACGACAAAGTGATGAAGCAGCTGA
AGCGGCGGAGATACACCGGCTGGGGCAGGCTGAGCCGGAAGCTGATCAACGGCATCCGGGACAAGCAGTC
CGGCAAGACAATCCTGGATTTCCTGAAGTCCGACGGCTTCGCCAACAGAAACTTCATGCAGCTGATCCAC
GACGACAGCCTGACCTTTAAAGAGGACATCCAGAAAGCCCAGGTGTCCGGCCAGGGCGATAGCCTGCACG
AGCACATTGCCAATCTGGCCGGCAGCCCCGCCATTAAGAAGGGCATCCTGCAGACAGTGAAGGTGGTGGA
CGAGCTCGTGAAAGTGATGGGCCGGCACAAGCCCGAGAACATCGTGATCGAAATGGCCAGAGAGAACCAG
ACCACCCAGAAGGGACAGAAGAACAGCCGCGAGAGAATGAAGCGGATCGAAGAGGGCATCAAAGAGCTGG
GCAGCCAGATCCTGAAAGAACACCCCGTGGAAAACACCCAGCTGCAGAACGAGAAGCTGTACCTGTACTA
CCTGCAGAATGGGCGGGATATGTACGTGGACCAGGAACTGGACATCAACCGGCTGTCCGACTACGATGTG
GACCATATCGTGCCTCAGAGCTTTCTGAAGGACGACTCCATCGACAACAAGGTGCTGACCAGAAGCGACA
AGAACCGGGGCAAGAGCGACAACGTGCCCTCCGAAGAGGTCGTGAAGAAGATGAAGAACTACTGGCGGCA
GCTGCTGAACGCCAAGCTGATTACCCAGAGAAAGTTCGACAATCTGACCAAGGCCGAGAGAGGCGGCCTG
AGCGAACTGGATAAGGCCGGCTTCATCAAGAGACAGCTGGTGGAAACCCGGCAGATCACAAAGCACGTGG
CACAGATCCTGGACTCCCGGATGAACACTAAGTACGACGAGAATGACAAGCTGATCCGGGAAGTGAAAGT
GATCACCCTGAAGTCCAAGCTGGTGTCCGATTTCCGGAAGGATTTCCAGTTTTACAAAGTGCGCGAGATC
AACAACTACCACCACGCCCACGACGCCTACCTGAACGCCGTCGTGGGAACCGCCCTGATCAAAAAGTACC
CTAAGCTGGAAAGCGAGTTCGTGTACGGCGACTACAAGGTGTACGACGTGCGGAAGATGATCGCCAAGAG
CGAGCAGGAAATCGGCAAGGCTACCGCCAAGTACTTCTTCTACAGCAACATCATGAACTTTTTCAAGACC
GAGATTACCCTGGCCAACGGCGAGATCCGGAAGCGGCCTCTGATCGAGACAAACGGCGAAACCGGGGAGA
TCGTGTGGGATAAGGGCCGGGATTTTGCCACCGTGCGGAAAGTGCTGAGCATGCCCCAAGTGAATATCGT
GAAAAAGACCGAGGTGCAGACAGGCGGCTTCAGCAAAGAGTCTATCAGACCCAAGAGGAACAGCGATAAG
CTGATCGCCAGAAAGAAGGACTGGGACCCTAAGAAGTACGGCGGCTTCGTGAGCCCCACCGTGGCCTATT
CTGTGCTGGTGGTGGCCAAAGTGGAAAAGGGCAAGTCCAAGAAACTGAAGAGTGTGAAAGAGCTGCTGGG
GATCACCATCATGGAAAGAAGCAGCTTCGAGAAGAATCCCATCGACTTTCTGGAAGCCAAGGGCTACAAA
GAAGTGAAAAAGGACCTGATCATCAAGCTGCCTAAGTACTCCCTGTTCGAGCTGGAAAACGGCCGGAAGA
GAATGCTGGCCTCTGCCAGATTCCTGCAGAAGGGAAACGAACTGGCCCTGCCCTCCAAATATGTGAACTT
CCTGTACCTGGCCAGCCACTATGAGAAGCTGAAGGGCTCCCCCGAGGATAATGAGCAGAAACAGCTGTTT
GTGGAACAGCACAAGCACTACCTGGACGAGATCATCGAGCAGATCAGCGAGTTCTCCAAGAGAGTGATCC
TGGCCGACGCTAATCTGGACAAAGTGCTGTCCGCCTACAACAAGCACCGGGATAAGCCCATCAGAGAGCA
GGCCGAGAATATCATCCACCTGTTTACCCTGACCAATCTGGGAGCCCCTAGAGCCTTCAAGTACTTTGAC
ACCACCATCGACCGGAAGGTGTACAGAAGCACCAAAGAGGTGCTGGACGCCACCCTGATCCACCAGAGCA
TCACCGGCCTGTACGAGACACGGATCGACCTGTCTCAGCTGGGAGGTGACTCTGGCGGCTCAAAAAGAAC
CGCCGACGGCAGCGAATTCGAGCCCAAGAAGAAGAGGAAAGTCGGAAGCGGAGCTACTAACTTCAGCCTG
CTGAAGCAGGCTGGAGACGTGGAGGAGAACCCTGGACCTATGGTGAGCAAGGGCGAGGAGCTGTTCACCG
GGGTGGTGCCCATCCTGGTCGAGCTGGACGGCGACGTAAACGGCCACAAGTTCAGCGTGTCCGGCGAGGG
CGAGGGCGATGCCACCTACGGCAAGCTGACCCTGAAGTTCATCTGCACCACCGGCAAGCTGCCCGTGCCC
TGGCCCACCCTCGTGACCACCCTGACCTATGGAGTGCAGTGCTTCAGCCGCTACCCCGACCACATGAAGC
AGCACGACTTCTTCAAGTCCGCCATGCCCGAAGGCTACGTCCAGGAGCGCACCATCTTCTTCAAGGACGA
CGGCAACTACAAGACCCGCGCCGAGGTGAAGTTCGAGGGCGACACCCTGGTGAACCGCATCGAGCTGAAG
GGCATCGACTTCAAGGAGGACGGCAACATCCTGGGGCACAAGCTGGAGTACAACTACAACAGCCACAACG
TCTATATCATGGCCGACAAGCAGAAGAACGGCATCAAGGTGAACTTCAAGATCCGCCACAACATCGAGGA
CGGCAGCGTGCAGCTCGCCGACCACTACCAGCAGAACACCCCCATCGGCGACGGCCCCGTGCTGCTGCCC
GACAACCACTACCTGAGCACCCAGTCCGCCCTGAGCAAAGACCCCAACGAGAAGCGCGATCACATGGTCC
TGCTGGAGTTCGTGACCGCCGCCGGGATCACTCTCGGCATGGACGAGCTGTACAAGTCTGGTGGTTCTCC
CAAGAAGAAGAGGAAAGTCTAACCGGTCATCATCACCATCACCATTGAGTTTAAACCCGCTGATCAGCCT
CGACTGTGCCTTCTAGTTGCCAGCCATCTGTTGTTTGCCCCTCCCCCGTGCCTTCCTTGACCCTGGAAGG
TGCCACTCCCACTGTCCTTTCCTAATAAAATGAGGAAATTGCATCGCATTGTCTGAGTAGGTGTCATTCT
ATTCTGGGGGGTGGGGTGGGGCAGGACAGCAAGGGGGAGGATTGGGAAGACAATAGCAGGCATGCTGGGG
ATGCGGTGGGCTCTATGGCTTCTGAGGCGGAAAGAACCAGCTGGGGCTCGATACCGTCGACCTCTAGCTA
GAGCTTGGCGTAATCATGGTCATAGCTGTTTCCTGTGTGAAATTGTTATCCGCTCACAATTCCACACAAC
ATACGAGCCGGAAGCATAAAGTGTAAAGCCTAGGGTGCCTAATGAGTGAGCTAACTCACATTAATTGCGT
TGCGCTCACTGCCCGCTTTCCAGTCGGGAAACCTGTCGTGCCAGCTGCATTAATGAATCGGCCAACGCGC
GGGGAGAGGCGGTTTGCGTATTGGGCGCTCTTCCGCTTCCTCGCTCACTGACTCGCTGCGCTCGGTCGTT
CGGCTGCGGCGAGCGGTATCAGCTCACTCAAAGGCGGTAATACGGTTATCCACAGAATCAGGGGATAACG
CAGGAAAGAACATGTGAGCAAAAGGCCAGCAAAAGGCCAGGAACCGTAAAAAGGCCGCGTTGCTGGCGTT
TTTCCATAGGCTCCGCCCCCCTGACGAGCATCACAAAAATCGACGCTCAAGTCAGAGGTGGCGAAACCCG
ACAGGACTATAAAGATACCAGGCGTTTCCCCCTGGAAGCTCCCTCGTGCGCTCTCCTGTTCCGACCCTGC
CGCTTACCGGATACCTGTCCGCCTTTCTCCCTTCGGGAAGCGTGGCGCTTTCTCATAGCTCACGCTGTAG
GTATCTCAGTTCGGTGTAGGTCGTTCGCTCCAAGCTGGGCTGTGTGCACGAACCCCCCGTTCAGCCCGAC
CGCTGCGCCTTATCCGGTAACTATCGTCTTGAGTCCAACCCGGTAAGACACGACTTATCGCCACTGGCAG
CAGCCACTGGTAACAGGATTAGCAGAGCGAGGTATGTAGGCGGTGCTACAGAGTTCTTGAAGTGGTGGCC
TAACTACGGCTACACTAGAAGAACAGTATTTGGTATCTGCGCTCTGCTGAAGCCAGTTACCTTCGGAAAA
AGAGTTGGTAGCTCTTGATCCGGCAAACAAACCACCGCTGGTAGCGGTGGTTTTTTTGTTTGCAAGCAGC
AGATTACGCGCAGAAAAAAAGGATCTCAAGAAGATCCTTTGATCTTTTCTACGGGGTCTGACACTCAGTG
GAACGAAAACTCACGTTAAGGGATTTTGGTCATGAGATTATCAAAAAGGATCTTCACCTAGATCCTTTTA
AATTAAAAATGAAGTTTTAAATCAATCTAAAGTATATATGAGTAAACTTGGTCTGACAGTTACCAATGCT
TAATCAGTGAGGCACCTATCTCAGCGATCTGTCTATTTCGTTCATCCATAGTTGCCTGACTCCCCGTCGT
GTAGATAACTACGATACGGGAGGGCTTACCATCTGGCCCCAGTGCTGCAATGATACCGCGAGACCCACGC
TCACCGGCTCCAGATTTATCAGCAATAAACCAGCCAGCCGGAAGGGCCGAGCGCAGAAGTGGTCCTGCAA
CTTTATCCGCCTCCATCCAGTCTATTAATTGTTGCCGGGAAGCTAGAGTAAGTAGTTCGCCAGTTAATAG
TTTGCGCAACGTTGTTGCCATTGCTACAGGCATCGTGGTGTCACGCTCGTCGTTTGGTATGGCTTCATTC
AGCTCCGGTTCCCAACGATCAAGGCGAGTTACATGATCCCCCATGTTGTGCAAAAAAGCGGTTAGCTCCT
TCGGTCCTCCGATCGTTGTCAGAAGTAAGTTGGCCGCAGTGTTATCACTCATGGTTATGGCAGCACTGCA
TAATTCTCTTACTGTCATGCCATCCGTAAGATGCTTTTCTGTGACTGGTGAGTACTCAACCAAGTCATTC
TGAGAATAGTGTATGCGGCGACCGAGTTGCTCTTGCCCGGCGTCAATACGGGATAATACCGCGCCACATA
GCAGAACTTTAAAAGTGCTCATCATTGGAAAACGTTCTTCGGGGCGAAAACTCTCAAGGATCTTACCGCT
GTTGAGATCCAGTTCGATGTAACCCACTCGTGCACCCAACTGATCTTCAGCATCTTTTACTTTCACCAGC
GTTTCTGGGTGAGCAAAAACAGGAAGGCAAAATGCCGCAAAAAAGGGAATAAGGGCGACACGGAAATGTT
GAATACTCATACTCTTCCTTTTTCAATATTATTGAAGCATTTATCAGGGTTATTGTCTCATGAGCGGATA
CATATTTGAATGTATTTAGAAAAATAAACAAATAGGGGTTCCGCGCACATTTCCCCGAAAAGTGCCACCT
GACGTCGACGGATCGGGAGATCGATCTCCCGATCCCCTAGGGTCGACTCTCAGTACAATCTGCTCTGATG
CCGCATAGTTAAGCCAGTATCTGCTCCCTGCTTGTGTGTTGGAGGTCGCTGAGTAGTGCGCGAGCAAAAT
TTAAGCTACAACAAGGCAAGGCTTGACCGACAATTGCATGAAGAATCTGCTTAGGGTTAGGCGTTTTGCG
CTGCTTCGCGATGTACGGGCCAGATATACGCGTTGACATTGATTATTGACTAGTTATTAATAGTAATCAA
TTACGGGGTCATTAGTTCATAGCCCATATATGGAGTTCCGCGTTACATAACTTACGGTAAATGGCCCGCC
TGGCTGACCGCCCAACGACCCCCGCCCATTGACGTCAATAATGACGTATGTTCCCATAGTAACGCCAATA
GGGACTTTCCATTGACGTCAATGGGTGGAGTATTTACGGTAAACTGCCCACTTGGCAGTACATCAAGTGT
ATC
